>Addgene plasmid #107110 | pET21d-colEdes3/Imdes3 | addgene full sequence | sequence record 204343 | Addgene NGS Result
TCAAAGGATCTTCTTGAGATCCTTTTTTTCTGCGCGTAATCTGCTGCTTGCAAACAAAAAAACCACCGCT
ACCAGCGGTGGTTTGTTTGCCGGATCAAGAGCTACCAACTCTTTTTCCGAAGGTAACTGGCTTCAGCAGA
GCGCAGATACCAAATACTGTCCTTCTAGTGTAGCCGTAGTTAGGCCACCACTTCAAGAACTCTGTAGCAC
CGCCTACATACCTCGCTCTGCTAATCCTGTTACCAGTGGCTGCTGCCAGTGGCGATAAGTCGTGTCTTAC
CGGGTTGGACTCAAGACGATAGTTACCGGATAAGGCGCAGCGGTCGGGCTGAACGGGGGGTTCGTGCACA
CAGCCCAGCTTGGAGCGAACGACCTACACCGAACTGAGATACCTACAGCGTGAGCTATGAGAAAGCGCCA
CGCTTCCCGAAGGGAGAAAGGCGGACAGGTATCCGGTAAGCGGCAGGGTCGGAACAGGAGAGCGCACGAG
GGAGCTTCCAGGGGGAAACGCCTGGTATCTTTATAGTCCTGTCGGGTTTCGCCACCTCTGACTTGAGCGT
CGATTTTTGTGATGCTCGTCAGGGGGGCGGAGCCTATGGAAAAACGCCAGCAACGCGGCCTTTTTACGGT
TCCTGGCCTTTTGCTGGCCTTTTGCTCACATGTTCTTTCCTGCGTTATCCCCTGATTCTGTGGATAACCG
TATTACCGCCTTTGAGTGAGCTGATACCGCTCGCCGCAGCCGAACGACCGAGCGCAGCGAGTCAGTGAGC
GAGGAAGCGGAAGAGCGCCTGATGCGGTATTTTCTCCTTACGCATCTGTGCGGTATTTCACACCGCAATG
GTGCACTCTCAGTACAATCTGCTCTGATGCCGCATAGTTAAGCCAGTATACACTCCGCTATCGCTACGTG
ACTGGGTCATGGCTGCGCCCCGACACCCGCCAACACCCGCTGACGCGCCCTGACGGGCTTGTCTGCTCCC
GGCATCCGCTTACAGACAAGCTGTGACCGTCTCCGGGAGCTGCATGTGTCAGAGGTTTTCACCGTCATCA
CCGAAACGCGCGAGGCAGCTGCGGTAAAGCTCATCAGCGTGGTCGTGAAGCGATTCACAGATGTCTGCCT
GTTCATCCGCGTCCAGCTCGTTGAGTTTCTCCAGAAGCGTTAATGTCTGGCTTCTGATAAAGCGGGCCAT
GTTAAGGGCGGTTTTTTCCTGTTTGGTCACTGATGCCTCCGTGTAAGGGGGATTTCTGTTCATGGGGGTA
ATGATACCGATGAAACGAGAGAGGATGCTCACGATACGGGTTACTGATGATGAACATGCCCGGTTACTGG
AACGTTGTGAGGGTAAACAACTGGCGGTATGGATGCGGCGGGACCAGAGAAAAATCACTCAGGGTCAATG
CCAGCGCTTCGTTAATACAGATGTAGGTGTTCCACAGGGTAGCCAGCAGCATCCTGCGATGCAGATCCGG
AACATAATGGTGCAGGGCGCTGACTTCCGCGTTTCCAGACTTTACGAAACACGGAAACCGAAGACCATTC
ATGTTGTTGCTCAGGTCGCAGACGTTTTGCAGCAGCAGTCGCTTCACGTTCGCTCGCGTATCGGTGATTC
ATTCTGCTAACCAGTAAGGCAACCCCGCCAGCCTAGCCGGGTCCTCAACGACAGGAGCACGATCATGCGC
ACCCGTGGGGCCGCCATGCCGGCGATAATGGCCTGCTTCTCGCCGAAACGTTTGGTGGCGGGACCAGTGA
CGAAGGCTTGAGCGAGGGCGTGCAAGATTCCGAATACCGCAAGCGACAGGCCGATCATCGTCGCGCTCCA
GCGAAAGCGGTCCTCGCCGAAAATGACCCAGAGCGCTGCCGGCACCTGTCCTACGAGTTGCATGATAAAG
AAGACAGTCATAAGTGCGGCGACGATAGTCATGCCCCGCGCCCACCGGAAGGAGCTGACTGGGTTGAAGG
CTCTCAAGGGCATCGGTCGAGATCCCGGTGCCTAATGAGTGAGCTAACTTACATTAATTGCGTTGCGCTC
ACTGCCCGCTTTCCAGTCGGGAAACTGTCGTGCCAGCTGCATTAATGAATCGGCCAACGCGCGGGGAGAG
GCGGTTTGCGTATTGGGCGCCAGGGTGGTTTTTCTTTTCACCAGTGAGACGGGCAACAGCTGATTGCCCT
TCACCGCCTGGCCCTGAGAGAGTTGCAGCAAGCGGTCCACGCTGGTTTGCCCCAGCAGGCGAAAATCCTG
TTTGATGGTGGTTAACGGCGGGATATAACATGAGCTGTCTTCGGTATCGTCGTATCCCACTACCGAGATA
TCCGCACCAACGCGCAGCCCGGACTCGGTAATGGCGCGCATTGCGCCCAGCGCCATCTGATCGTTGGCAA
CCAGCATCGCAGTGGGAACGATGCCCTCATTCAGCATTTGCATGGTTTGTTGAAAACCGGACATGGCACT
CCAGTCGCCTTCCCGTTCCGCTATCGGCTGAATTTGATTGCGAGTGAGATATTTATGCCAGCCAGCCAGA
CGCAGACGCGCCGAGACAGAACTTAATGGGCCCGCTAACAGCGCGATTTGCTGGTGACCCAATGCGACCA
GATGCTCCACGCCCAGTCGCGTACCGTCTTCATGGGAGAAAATAATACTGTTGATGGGTGTCTGGTCAGA
GACATCAAGAAATAACGCCGGAACATTAGTGCAGGCAGCTTCCACAGCAATGGCATCCTGGTCATCCAGC
GGATAGTTAATGATCAGCCCACTGACGCGTTGCGCGAGAAGATTGTGCACCGCCGCTTTACAGGCTTCGA
CGCCGCTTCGTTCTACCATCGACACCACCACGCTGGCACCCAGTTGATCGGCGCGAGATTTAATCGCCGC
GACAATTTGCGACGGCGCGTGCAGGGCCAGACTGGAGGTGGCAACGCCAATCAGCAACGACTGTTTGCCC
GCCAGTTGTTGTGCCACGCGGTTGGGAATGTAATTCAGCTCCGCCATCGCCGCTTCCACTTTTTCCCGCG
TTTTCGCAGAAACGTGGCTGGCCTGGTTCACCACGCGGGAAACGGTCTGATAAGAGACACCGGCATACTC
TGCGACATCGTATAACGTTACTGGTTTCACATTCACCACCCTGAATTGACTCTCTTCCGGGCGCTATCAT
GCCATACCGCGAAAGGTTTTGCGCCATTCGATGGTGTCCGGGATCTCGACGCTCTCCCTTATGCGACTCC
TGCATTAGGAAGCAGCCCAGTAGTAGGTTGAGGCCGTTGAGCACCGCCGCCGCAAGGAATGGTGCATGCA
AGGAGATGGCGCCCAACAGTCCCCCGGCCACGGGGCCTGCCACCATACCCACGCCGAAACAAGCGCTCAT
GAGCCCGAAGTGGCGAGCCCGATCTTCCCCATCGGTGATGTCGGCGATATAGGCGCCAGCAACCGCACCT
GTGGCGCCGGTGATGCCGGCCACGATGCGTCCGGCGTAGAGGATCGAGATCTCGATCCCGCGAAATTAAT
ACGACTCACTATAGGGGAATTGTGAGCGGATAACAATTCCCCTCTAGAAATAATTTTGTTTAACTTTAAG
AAGGAGATATACCATGGAGAGTAAACGGAATAAGCCAGGGAAGGCGACAGGTAAAGGTAAACCAGTTGGT
GATAAATGGCTGGACGACGCGGGTAAAGACTCTGGTGCTCCGATCCCAGATCGTATTGCGGACAAACTGC
GTGACAAAGAATTCAAAAACTTCGACGACTTCCGTAAGAAATTCTGGAAAGAAGTTGCGAAAGACCCGGA
TCTGGCGAAGCAGTTCTCTAAAGCGAACCAGCGCAACATCAAAGATGGTAACGCGCCGTTTGCGCGTGAG
TCTGACCAGGTGGGTGGTCGCACCACCTACGAACTGCACCACGACAAACCGATCTCTCAGGACGGTGGTG
TTTACGACATGAACAACATCAGAGTGACCACACCTAAGCGACATATTGATATTCATCGGGGTAAGTAAAA
ATGGAACTGAAACATAGTATTAGTGATTATACCGAGGCTGAATTTCTGGAGTTTGTGAAAGACATCTTCC
GTCTGTCTCGTCCGCAGGACAACGACCTGCAGATCAAACTGGTTCTGGAATTCAAACGCCTGACTGAACA
CCCGGACGGTTCCGACCTGATCTACTACCCGCGTTCTGACCGCGAAGACTCTCCGGAAGGTATCGTTAAA
GAAATCAAAGAATGGCGAGCTGCTAACGGTAAGTCAGGATTTAAACAGGGCCTCGAGCACCACCACCACC
ACCACTGAGATCCGGCTGCTAACAAAGCCCGAAAGGAAGCTGAGTTGGCTGCTGCCACCGCTGAGCAATA
ACTAGCATAACCCCTTGGGGCCTCTAAACGGGTCTTGAGGGGTTTTTTGCTGAAAGGAGGAACTATATCC
GGATTGGCGAATGGG
[124 nt withheld, positions 4426-4549]
C
[91 nt withheld, positions 4551-4641]
A
[49 nt withheld, positions 4643-4691]
CCTTTGACGTTGGAGTCCACGTTCTTTAATAGTGGACTCTTGTTCCAAACTGGAACAACACTCAACCCTA
TCTCGGTCTATTCTTTTGATTTATAAGGGATTTTGCCGATTTCGGCCTATTGGTTAAAAAATGAGCTGAT
TTAACAAAAATTTAACGCGAATTTTAACAAAATATTAACGCTTACAATTTAGGTGGCACTTTTCGGGGAA
ATGTGCGCGGAACCCCTATTTGTTTATTTTTCTAAATACATTCAAATATGTATCCGCTCATGAGACAATA
ACCCTGATAAATGCTTCAATAATATTGAAAAAGGAAGAGTATGAGTATTCAACATTTCCGTGTCGCCCTT
ATTCCCTTTTTTGCGGCATTTTGCCTTCCTGTTTTTGCTCACCCAGAAACGCTGGTGAAAGTAAAAGATG
CTGAAGATCAGTTGGGTGCACGAGTGGGTTACATCGAACTGGATCTCAACAGCGGTAAGATCCTTGAGAG
TTTTCGCCCCGAAGAACGTTTTCCAATGATGAGCACTTTTAAAGTTCTGCTATGTGGCGCGGTATTATCC
CGTATTGACGCCGGGCAAGAGCAACTCGGTCGCCGCATACACTATTCTCAGAATGACTTGGTTGAGTACT
CACCAGTCACAGAAAAGCATCTTACGGATGGCATGACAGTAAGAGAATTATGCAGTGCTGCCATAACCAT
GAGTGATAACACTGCGGCCAACTTACTTCTGACAACGATCGGAGGACCGAAGGAGCTAACCGCTTTTTTG
CACAACATGGGGGATCATGTAACTCGCCTTGATCGTTGGGAACCGGAGCTGAATGAAGCCATACCAAACG
ACGAGCGTGACACCACGATGCCTGCAGCAATGGCAACAACGTTGCGCAAACTATTAACTGGCGAACTACT
TACTCTAGCTTCCCGGCAACAATTAATAGACTGGATGGAGGCGGATAAAGTTGCAGGACCACTTCTGCGC
TCGGCCCTTCCGGCTGGCTGGTTTATTGCTGATAAATCTGGAGCCGGTGAGCGTGGGTCTCGCGGTATCA
TTGCAGCACTGGGGCCAGATGGTAAGCCCTCCCGTATCGTAGTTATCTACACGACGGGGAGTCAGGCAAC
TATGGATGAACGAAATAGACAGATCGCTGAGATAGGTGCCTCACTGATTAAGCATTGGTAACTGTCAGAC
CAAGTTTACTCATATATACTTTAGATTGATTTAAAACTTCATTTTTAATTTAAAAGGATCTAGGTGAAGA
TCCTTTTTGATAATCTCATGACCAAAATCCCTTAACGTGAGTTTTCGTTCCACTGAGCGTCAGACCCCGT
AGAAAAGA
Features (pLannotate 1.2.2; 20 found; start..end, strand, type, name):
     14..602     +  rep_origin     ori: high-copy-number ColE1/pMB1/pBR322/pUC origin of replication
    788..927     -  misc_feature   bom: basis of mobility region from pBR322
   1029..1220    -  CDS            rop: Rop protein, which maintains plasmids at low copy number; rop
   1237..1617    +  CDS            YPB1_ECOLX: Protein predicted: Swiss-Prot protein existence level 4. From Escherichia coli.
   1689..1980    -  CDS            TcR (fragment): tetracycline efflux protein; tet; confers resistance to tetracycline
   1995..2016    -  protein_bind   CAP binding site: CAP binding activates transcription in the presence of cAMP. E. coli catabolite activator protein
   2029..3110    -  CDS            lacI: lac repressor; lacI; The lac repressor binds to the lac operator to inhibit transcription in E. coli. This inhibition can be relieved by adding lactose or isopropyl-β-D-thiogalactopyranoside (IPTG).
   3111..3188    -  promoter       lacI promoter: lacI
   3196..3475    -  CDS            TcR (fragment): tetracycline efflux protein; tet; confers resistance to tetracycline
   3497..3515    +  promoter       T7 promoter: promoter for bacteriophage T7 RNA polymerase
   3516..3540    +  protein_bind   lac operator: The lac repressor binds to the lac operator to inhibit transcription in E. coli. This inhibition can be relieved by adding lactose or isopropyl-β-D-thiogalactopyranoside (IPTG). lac repressor encoded by lacI
   3555..3577    +  RBS            RBS: efficient ribosome binding site from bacteriophage T7 gene 10 (Olins and Rangwala, 1989)
   3599..3985    +  CDS            col (fragment): CEA2_ECOLX - Also known as ceaB. Experimental evidence at protein level: Swiss-Prot protein existence level 1. Colicins are polypeptide toxins produced by and active against E.coli and closely related bacteria. From Escherichia coli.
   3991..4251    +  CDS            imm: IMM2_ECOLX - Also known as ceiB. Experimental evidence at protein level: Swiss-Prot protein existence level 1. This protein is able to protect a cell, which harbors the plasmid ColE2 encoding colicin E2, against colicin E2. From Escherichia coli.
   4258..4275    +  CDS            9xHis (fragment): 9xHis affinity tag
   4285..4334    +  CDS            SET1 (fragment): solubility-enhancement tag derived from T7 phage gene 10B
   4342..4389    +  terminator     T7 terminator: transcription terminator for bacteriophage T7 RNA polymerase
   4426..4854    +  rep_origin     f1 ori (sequence partly withheld): f1 bacteriophage origin of replication; arrow indicates direction of (+) strand synthesis
   4907..5011    +  promoter       AmpR promoter: bla
   5012..5872    +  CDS            AmpR: β-lactamase; bla; confers resistance to ampicillin, carbenicillin, and related antibiotics
