[The description below was written by a language model from this plasmid's Addgene catalogue record and pLannotate feature annotations shown in this document.]
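Description:
pET21d-colEdes3/Imdes3 is a bacterial expression plasmid built on the pET21d backbone for co-producing a computationally designed colicin endonuclease domain and its matching immunity protein, the pair designated des3. It is propagated in E. coli through a ColE1/pMB1-type origin and selected with ampicillin via the β-lactamase gene. The catalogue lists it as high copy, although the annotated backbone retains the rop gene and the bom region from pBR322, which are normally associated with lower copy number. An f1 phage origin is also present, along with short remnants annotated as tetracycline-resistance fragments that are backbone carry-over and not functional markers.

The synthetic insert lies between the NcoI and XhoI sites, both preserved, and consists of two open reading frames in tandem separated by only two nucleotides. The annotation tool matches them to the colicin E2 nuclease and its immunity protein, the natural family from which the designs appear to derive. Both genes are transcribed as a single message from a T7 promoter controlled by a lac operator. A phage T7 gene 10 ribosome binding site sits upstream of the first gene and a T7 terminator lies downstream. The plasmid-borne lacI gene supplies repressor, so expression is IPTG-inducible in a host that provides T7 RNA polymerase. The backbone-encoded C-terminal His tag is fused to the immunity protein only, so the untagged nuclease could be co-purified by virtue of its binding partner. Co-expression with the immunity protein would also be expected to neutralise the toxicity of the DNase in the host. A short downstream hit labelled as a solubility tag fragment falls after the His tag and is probably not part of the product. The construct serves to express this designed pair for studies of engineered protein-interaction specificity.
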