Addgene plasmid #107110: pET21d-colEdes3/Imdes3
Purpose: plasmid for expression of computationally designed colicin endonuclease and immunity pair, des3
Depositing lab: Sarel Fleishman. Depositing organization: Weizmann Institute of Science. Publication: Ultrahigh specificity in a network of computationally designed protein-interaction pairs. Netzer R, Listov D, Lipsh R, Dym O, Albeck S, Knop O, Kleanthous C, Fleishman SJ. Nat Commun. 2018 Dec 11;9(1):5286. doi: 10.1038/s41467-018-07722-9. PubMed 30538236.
Backbone
  Vector backbone: pET21d
  Backbone size w/o insert (bp): 5440
  Vector type: Bacterial Expression
Growth in bacteria
  Bacterial resistance: Ampicillin, 100 μg/mL
  Growth temperature: 37°C
  Growth strain: T7 Express lysY/Iq (NEB)
  Copy number: High Copy
Gene/Insert
  Gene/Insert name: colEdes3/Imdes3
  Species: Synthetic
  Promoter: T7
  Tag / fusion protein: His-tag (C terminal on backbone)
  Cloning method: Restriction Enzyme; 5′ cloning site NcoI (not destroyed); 3′ cloning site XhoI (not destroyed)
  Sequencing primers: 5′ TAATACGACTCACTATAGGG; 3′ GCTAGTTATTGCTCAGCGG
Terms and licenses: Academic/Nonprofit Terms; Industry Terms: Not Available to Industry
Depositor comments: Two genes in tandem (colE, Im), separated by 2 nucleotides (AA). See partial sequences. AA sequence of colEdes3: MESKRNKPGKATGKGKPVGDKWLDDAGKDSGAPIPDRIADKLRDKEFKNFDDFRKKFWKEVAKDPDLAKQFSKANQRNIKDGNAPFARESDQVGGRTTYELHHDKPISQDGGVYDMNNIRVTTPKRHIDIHRGK and AA sequence of Imdes3: MELKHSISDYTEAEFLEFVKDIFRLSRPQDNDLQIKLVLEFKRLTEHPDGSDLIYYPRSDREDSPEGIVKEIKEWRAANGKSGFKQGLEHHHHHH
How to cite: pET21d-colEdes3/Imdes3 was a gift from Sarel Fleishman (Addgene plasmid # 107110 ; http://n2t.net/addgene:107110 ; RRID:Addgene_107110)
